Addgene plasmid #72404: pJK365
Purpose: Produces Acetobacter aceti 1023 Est01
Depositing lab: T. J. Kappock. Depositing organization: Washington University in Saint Louis.
Backbone
  Vector backbone: pET23a
  Backbone size w/o insert (bp): 3666
  Total vector size (bp): 4020
  Vector type: Bacterial Expression
Growth in bacteria
  Bacterial resistance: Ampicillin, 100 μg/mL
  Growth temperature: 37°C
  Growth strain: DH5alpha
  Copy number: Unknown
Gene/Insert
  Gene/Insert name: acyl-CoA thioester hydrolase (alt names: est01; AZ09_00330; AAC0032)
  Species: Acetobacter aceti 1023
  GenBank ID: KDE21288.1
  Promoter: T7
  Cloning method: Restriction Enzyme; 5′ cloning site NdeI (not destroyed); 3′ cloning site EcoRI (not destroyed)
  Sequencing primers: 5′ T7 promoter; 3′ T7 terminator
Terms and licenses: Academic/Nonprofit Terms; Industry Terms: Not Available to Industry
Depositor comments: Gene contains an internal NdeI site.
How to cite: pJK365 was a gift from T. J. Kappock (Addgene plasmid # 72404 ; http://n2t.net/addgene:72404 ; RRID:Addgene_72404)
