[The description below was written by a language model from this plasmid's Addgene catalogue record and pLannotate feature annotations shown in this document.]
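Description:
pJK365 is a bacterial expression plasmid built on the pET23a backbone for producing Est01, an acyl-CoA thioester hydrolase (also listed as est01, AZ09_00330 or AAC0032) from Acetobacter aceti strain 1023. The complete construct is 4,020 bp. It is maintained in E. coli through a ColE1/pMB1-type origin, and the annotation also detects the pBR322-derived bom region and a rop sequence. The record gives the copy number as unknown. Selection is by ampicillin through the bla β-lactamase gene under its own promoter. An f1 phage origin is also present, which in principle allows single-stranded DNA to be rescued with helper phage.

The est01 coding sequence was inserted between the NdeI and EcoRI sites, both of which are retained, and the depositor notes that the gene itself contains an additional internal NdeI site. Transcription is driven by the bacteriophage T7 promoter, translation starts from the efficient T7 gene 10 ribosome binding site, and a T7 terminator closes the cassette, so expression requires a host that supplies T7 RNA polymerase. The automated annotation labels the insert region as a fragment homologous to an uncharacterised Zymomonas mobilis protein, which appears to be a homology match to the Acetobacter thioesterase gene rather than a separate element. A short polyhistidine-coding stretch from the vector and a small fragment resembling T7 gene 10B sequence lie downstream of the insert. The record does not state whether the His tag is fused in frame to Est01 or is cut off by a stop codon in the insert. The plasmid's stated purpose is recombinant production of Est01.
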