Features (pLannotate 1.2.2; 13 found; start..end, strand, type, name):
     12..467     +  rep_origin     f1 ori (sequence partly withheld): f1 bacteriophage origin of replication; arrow indicates direction of (+) strand synthesis
    494..598     +  promoter       AmpR promoter: bla
    599..1459    +  CDS            AmpR: β-lactamase; bla; confers resistance to ampicillin, carbenicillin, and related antibiotics
   1630..2218    +  rep_origin     ori: high-copy-number ColE1/pMB1/pBR322/pUC origin of replication
   2404..2546    -  misc_feature   bom: basis of mobility region from pBR322
   2648..2839    -  CDS            rop: Rop protein, which maintains plasmids at low copy number; rop
   2856..3236    +  CDS            YPB1_ECOLX: Protein predicted: Swiss-Prot protein existence level 4. From Escherichia coli.
   3348..3366    +  promoter       T7 promoter: promoter for bacteriophage T7 RNA polymerase
   3398..3420    +  RBS            RBS: efficient ribosome binding site from bacteriophage T7 gene 10 (Olins and Rangwala, 1989)
   3473..3814    +  CDS            Y511_ZYMMO (fragment): Protein inferred from homology: Swiss-Prot protein existence level 3. From Zymomonas mobilis subsp. mobilis (strain ATCC 31821 / ZM4 / CP4).
   3864..3881    +  CDS            9xHis (fragment): 9xHis affinity tag
   3891..3940    +  CDS            SET1 (fragment): solubility-enhancement tag derived from T7 phage gene 10B
   3948..3995    +  terminator     T7 terminator: transcription terminator for bacteriophage T7 RNA polymerase
>Addgene plasmid #72404 | pJK365 | depositor full sequence | sequence record 134631 | pJK365 sequence 4020 bps
TGGCGAATGGG
[124 nt withheld, positions 12-135]
C
[91 nt withheld, positions 137-227]
A
[49 nt withheld, positions 229-277]
CCTTTGACGTTGGAGTCCACGTTCTTT
[37 nt withheld, positions 305-341]
ACCCTATCTCGGTCTATTCTTTTGATTTATAAGGGATTTTGCCGATTTCGGCCTATTGGTTAAAAAATGA
GCTGATTTAACAAAAATTTAACGCGAATTTTAACAAAATATTAACGTTTACAATTTCAGGTGGCACTTTT
CGGGGAAATGTGCGCGGAACCCCTATTTGTTTATTTTTCTAAATACATTCAAATATGTATCCGCTCATGA
GACAATAACCCTGATAAATGCTTCAATAATATTGAAAAAGGAAGAGTATGAGTATTCAACATTTCCGTGT
CGCCCTTATTCCCTTTTTTGCGGCATTTTGCCTTCCTGTTTTTGCTCACCCAGAAACGCTGGTGAAAGTA
AAAGATGCTGAAGATCAGTTGGGTGCACGAGTGGGTTACATCGAACTGGATCTCAACAGCGGTAAGATCC
TTGAGAGTTTTCGCCCCGAAGAACGTTTTCCAATGATGAGCACTTTTAAAGTTCTGCTATGTGGCGCGGT
ATTATCCCGTATTGACGCCGGGCAAGAGCAACTCGGTCGCCGCATACACTATTCTCAGAATGACTTGGTT
GAGTACTCACCAGTCACAGAAAAGCATCTTACGGATGGCATGACAGTAAGAGAATTATGCAGTGCTGCCA
TAACCATGAGTGATAACACTGCGGCCAACTTACTTCTGACAACGATCGGAGGACCGAAGGAGCTAACCGC
TTTTTTGCACAACATGGGGGATCATGTAACTCGCCTTGATCGTTGGGAACCGGAGCTGAATGAAGCCATA
CCAAACGACGAGCGTGACACCACGATGCCTGCAGCAATGGCAACAACGTTGCGCAAACTATTAACTGGCG
AACTACTTACTCTAGCTTCCCGGCAACAATTAATAGACTGGATGGAGGCGGATAAAGTTGCAGGACCACT
TCTGCGCTCGGCCCTTCCGGCTGGCTGGTTTATTGCTGATAAATCTGGAGCCGGTGAGCGTGGGTCTCGC
GGTATCATTGCAGCACTGGGGCCAGATGGTAAGCCCTCCCGTATCGTAGTTATCTACACGACGGGGAGTC
AGGCAACTATGGATGAACGAAATAGACAGATCGCTGAGATAGGTGCCTCACTGATTAAGCATTGGTAACT
GTCAGACCAAGTTTACTCATATATACTTTAGATTGATTTAAAACTTCATTTTTAATTTAAAAGGATCTAG
GTGAAGATCCTTTTTGATAATCTCATGACCAAAATCCCTTAACGTGAGTTTTCGTTCCACTGAGCGTCAG
ACCCCGTAGAAAAGATCAAAGGATCTTCTTGAGATCCTTTTTTTCTGCGCGTAATCTGCTGCTTGCAAAC
AAAAAAACCACCGCTACCAGCGGTGGTTTGTTTGCCGGATCAAGAGCTACCAACTCTTTTTCCGAAGGTA
ACTGGCTTCAGCAGAGCGCAGATACCAAATACTGTCCTTCTAGTGTAGCCGTAGTTAGGCCACCACTTCA
AGAACTCTGTAGCACCGCCTACATACCTCGCTCTGCTAATCCTGTTACCAGTGGCTGCTGCCAGTGGCGA
TAAGTCGTGTCTTACCGGGTTGGACTCAAGACGATAGTTACCGGATAAGGCGCAGCGGTCGGGCTGAACG
GGGGGTTCGTGCACACAGCCCAGCTTGGAGCGAACGACCTACACCGAACTGAGATACCTACAGCGTGAGC
TATGAGAAAGCGCCACGCTTCCCGAAGGGAGAAAGGCGGACAGGTATCCGGTAAGCGGCAGGGTCGGAAC
AGGAGAGCGCACGAGGGAGCTTCCAGGGGGAAACGCCTGGTATCTTTATAGTCCTGTCGGGTTTCGCCAC
CTCTGACTTGAGCGTCGATTTTTGTGATGCTCGTCAGGGGGGCGGAGCCTATGGAAAAACGCCAGCAACG
CGGCCTTTTTACGGTTCCTGGCCTTTTGCTGGCCTTTTGCTCACATGTTCTTTCCTGCGTTATCCCCTGA
TTCTGTGGATAACCGTATTACCGCCTTTGAGTGAGCTGATACCGCTCGCCGCAGCCGAACGACCGAGCGC
AGCGAGTCAGTGAGCGAGGAAGCGGAAGAGCGCCTGATGCGGTATTTTCTCCTTACGCATCTGTGCGGTA
TTTCACACCGCATATATGGTGCACTCTCAGTACAATCTGCTCTGATGCCGCATAGTTAAGCCAGTATACA
CTCCGCTATCGCTACGTGACTGGGTCATGGCTGCGCCCCGACACCCGCCAACACCCGCTGACGCGCCCTG
ACGGGCTTGTCTGCTCCCGGCATCCGCTTACAGACAAGCTGTGACCGTCTCCGGGAGCTGCATGTGTCAG
AGGTTTTCACCGTCATCACCGAAACGCGCGAGGCAGCTGCGGTAAAGCTCATCAGCGTGGTCGTGAAGCG
ATTCACAGATGTCTGCCTGTTCATCCGCGTCCAGCTCGTTGAGTTTCTCCAGAAGCGTTAATGTCTGGCT
TCTGATAAAGCGGGCCATGTTAAGGGCGGTTTTTTCCTGTTTGGTCACTGATGCCTCCGTGTAAGGGGGA
TTTCTGTTCATGGGGGTAATGATACCGATGAAACGAGAGAGGATGCTCACGATACGGGTTACTGATGATG
AACATGCCCGGTTACTGGAACGTTGTGAGGGTAAACAACTGGCGGTATGGATGCGGCGGGACCAGAGAAA
AATCACTCAGGGTCAATGCCAGCGCTTCGTTAATACAGATGTAGGTGTTCCACAGGGTAGCCAGCAGCAT
CCTGCGATGCAGATCCGGAACATAATGGTGCAGGGCGCTGACTTCCGCGTTTCCAGACTTTACGAAACAC
GGAAACCGAAGACCATTCATGTTGTTGCTCAGGTCGCAGACGTTTTGCAGCAGCAGTCGCTTCACGTTCG
CTCGCGTATCGGTGATTCATTCTGCTAACCAGTAAGGCAACCCCGCCAGCCTAGCCGGGTCCTCAACGAC
AGGAGCACGATCATGCGCACCCGTGGCCAGGACCCAACGCTGCCCGAGATCTCGATCCCGCGAAATTAAT
ACGACTCACTATAGGGAGACCACAACGGTTTCCCTCTAGAAATAATTTTGTTTAACTTTAAGAAGGAGAT
ATACATATGGATGGTGGCGAGCAGAGTTACTGGGTACATGACGATAACCTTGCTGTCCGTGTTGTGGCGA
TGCGACGGGATACCAATGCGGCCGGAGATGTCTTTGGTGGATGGGTTGCTGCTCATATGGATCTGGCTGC
CAGCACAACGGCTGAAGACAGGGCAGGGCGGAAATGTGCCACGGTTGCGATAGACGGGCTGGTATTTCAT
CGCCCCATGGCGGTGGGGGATGAATTGAACGTTTATACCCGTATTCTCAAGGTTGGCCGTACATCCATGA
CAATTGAGGTTGAGGCAATTCGCAGAATACGGCGCACCGCCATCCGGCAGAAAGTCACGCAGGGAAAATT
CATTTTTGTGGCGTTGGATGATGACGGGAAACCATGCGCTGTTGACAAATAAGAATTCGAGCTCCGTCGA
CAAGCTTGCGGCCGCACTCGAGCACCACCACCACCACCACTGAGATCCGGCTGCTAACAAAGCCCGAAAG
GAAGCTGAGTTGGCTGCTGCCACCGCTGAGCAATAACTAGCATAACCCCTTGGGGCCTCTAAACGGGTCT
TGAGGGGTTTTTTGCTGAAAGGAGGAACTATATCCGGAT
