>Addgene plasmid #72404 | pJK365 | addgene partial sequence | sequence record 138831 | T7 5'-TAATACGACTCACTATAGGG-3'
TTTTGTTTAACTTTAAGAAGGAGATATACATATGGATGGTGGCGAGCAGAGTTACTGGGTACATGACGAT
AACCTTGCTGTCCGTGTTGTGGCGATGCGACGGGATACCAATGCGGCCGGAGATGTCTTTGGTGGATGGG
TTGCTGCTCATATGGATCTGGCTGCCAGCACAACGGCTGAAGACAGGGCAGGGCGGAAATGTGCCACGGT
TGCGATAGACGGGCTGGTATTTCATCGCCCCATGGCGGTGGGGGATGAATTGAACGTTTATACCCGTATT
CTCAAGGTTGGCCGTACATCCATGACAATTGAGGTTGAGGCAATTCGCAGAATACGGCGCACCGCCATCC
GGCAGAAAGTCACGCAGGGAAAATTCATTTTTGTGGCGTTGGATGATGACGGGAAACCATGCGCTGTTGA
CAAATAAGAATTCGAGCTCCGTCGACAAGCTTGCGGCCGCACTCGAGCACCACCACCACCACCACTGAGA
TCCGGCTGCTAACAAAGCCCGAAAGGAAGCTGAGTTGGCTGCTGCCACCGCTGAGCAATAACTAGCATAA
CCCCTTGGGGCCTCTAAACGGGTCTTGAGGGGTTTTTTGCTGAAAGGAGGAACTATATCCGGATTGGCGA
ATGGG
[124 nt withheld, positions 636-759]
C
[91 nt withheld, positions 761-851]
A
[49 nt withheld, positions 853-901]
CCTTTGACGTTGGAGTCCACGTTCTTT
[37 nt withheld, positions 929-965]
ACCCTATCTCGGTCTATTCTTTTGATTTATAAGGGATTTTGCCGATTTCGGCCTATTGGTTAAAAAATGA
GCTGATTTAACAAAAATTTAACGCGAATTTTAACAAAATATTAA
