>Addgene plasmid #72404 | pJK365 | addgene partial sequence | sequence record 138832 | T7term 5'-GCTAGTTATTGCTCAGCGG-3'
TTGTTAGCAGCCGGATCTCAGTGGTGGTGGTGGTGGTGCTCGAGTGCGGCCGCAAGCTTGTCGACGGAGC
TCGAATTCTTATTTGTCAACAGCGCATGGTTTCCCGTCATCATCCAACGCCACAAAAATGAATTTTCCCT
GCGTGACTTTCTGCCGGATGGCGGTGCGCCGTATTCTGCGAATTGCCTCAACCTCAATTGTCATGGATGT
ACGGCCAACCTTGAGAATACGGGTATAAACGTTCAATTCATCCCCCACCGCCATGGGGCGATGAAATACC
AGCCCGTCTATCGCAACCGTGGCACATTTCCGCCCTGCCCTGTCTTCAGCCGTTGTGCTGGCAGCCAGAT
CCATATGAGCAGCAACCCATCCACCAAAGACATCTCCGGCCGCATTGGTATCCCGTCGCATCGCCACAAC
ACGGACAGCAAGGTTATCGTCATGTACCCAGTAACTCTGCTCGCCACCATCCATATGTATATCTCCTTCT
TAAAGTTAAACAAAATTATTTCTAGAGGGAAACCGTTGTGGTCTCCCTATAGTGAGTCGTATTAATTTCG
CGGGATCGAGATCTCGGGCAGCGTTGGGTCCTGGCCACGGGTGCGCATGATCGTGCTCCTGTCGTTGAGG
ACCCGGCTAGGCTGGCGGGGTTGCCTTACTGGTTAGCAGAATGAATCACCGATACGCGAGCGAACGTGAA
GCGACTGCTGCTGCAAAACGTCTGCGACCTGAGCAACAACATGAATGGTCTTCGGTTTCCGTGTTTCGTA
AAGTCTGGAAACGCGGAAGTCAGCGCCCTGCACCATTATGTTCCGGATCTGCATCGCAGGATGCTGCTGG
CTACCCTGTGGAACACCTACATCTGTATTAACGAAGCGCTGGCATTGACCCTGAGTGATTTTTCTCTGGT
CCCGCCGCATCCATACCGCCAGTTGTTTACCCTCACAACGTTCCAGTAACCGGGCATGTTCATCATCAGT
AACCCGTATCGTGAGCATCCTCTCTCGTTTCATCGGTATCATTACCCCCATGAACAGAAATCCCCCTTAC
ACGGAGGCATCAGTGACCAAACAGGAAAAAACCGCCC
